>Addgene plasmid #170633 | pAraQCas-BsaI | addgene full sequence | sequence record 338909 | Addgene NGS Result
TATGGCTTATCAAATTCAGAAAACTCGTTTCAGCCTGTACCCTTAATCTGACCTAGGCTGCTGCCACCGC
TGAGCAATAACTAGCATAACCCCTTGGGGCCTCTAAACGGGTCTTGAGGGGTTTTTTGCTGAAACCTCAG
GCATTTGAGAAGCACACGGTCACACTGCTTCCGGTAGTCAATAAACCGGTAAACCAGCAATAGACATAAG
CGGCTATTTAACGACCCTGCCCTGAACCGACGACCGGGTCATCGTGGCCGGATCTTGCGGCCCCTCGGCT
TGAACGAATTGTTAGACATTATTTGCCGACTACCTTGGTGATCTCGCCTTTCACGTAGTGGACAAATTCT
TCCAACTGATCTGCGCGCGAGGCCAAGCGATCTTCTTCTTGTCCAAGATAAGCCTGTCTAGCTTCAAGTA
TGACGGGCTGATACTGGGCCGGCAGGCGCTCCATTGCCCAGTCGGCAGCGACATCCTTCGGCGCGATTTT
GCCGGTTACTGCGCTGTACCAAATGCGGGACAACGTAAGCACTACATTTCGCTCATCGCCAGCCCAGTCG
GGCGGCGAGTTCCATAGCGTTAAGGTTTCATTTAGCGCCTCAAATAGATCCTGTTCAGGAACCGGATCAA
AGAGTTCCTCCGCCGCTGGACCTACCAAGGCAACGCTATGTTCTCTTGCTTTTGTCAGCAAGATAGCCAG
ATCAATGTCGATCGTGGCTGGCTCGAAGATACCTGCAAGAATGTCATTGCGCTGCCATTCTCCAAATTGC
AGTTCGCGCTTAGCTGGATAACGCCACGGAATGATGTCGTCGTGCACAACAATGGTGACTTCTACAGCGC
GGAGAATCTCGCTCTCTCCAGGGGAAGCCGAAGTTTCCAAAAGGTCGTTGATCAAAGCTCGCCGCGTTGT
TTCATCAAGCCTTACGGTCACCGTAACCAGCAAATCAATATCACTGTGTGGCTTCAGGCCGCCATCCACT
GCGGAGCCGTACAAATGTACGGCCAGCAACGTCGGTTCGAGATGGCGCTCGATGACGCCAACTACCTCTG
ATAGTTGAGTCGATACTTCGGCGATCACCGCTTCCCTCATACTCTTCCTTTTTCAATATTATTGAAGCAT
TTATCAGGGTTATTGTCTCATGAGCGGATACATATTTGAATGTATTTAGAAAAATAAACAAATAGCTAGC
TCACTCGGTCGCTACGCTCCGGGCGTGAGACTGCGGCGGGCGCTGCGGACACATACAAAGTTACCCACAG
ATTCCGTGGATAAGCAGGGGACTAACATGTGAGGCAAAACAGCAGGGCCGCGCCGGTGGCGTTTTTCCAT
AGGCTCCGCCCTCCTGCCAGAGTTCACATAAACAGACGCTTTTCCGGTGCATCTGTGGGAGCCGTGAGGC
TCAACCATGAATCTGACAGTACGGGCGAAACCCGACAGGACTTAAAGATCCCCACCGTTTCCGGCGGGTC
GCTCCCTCTTGCGCTCTCCTGTTCCGACCCTGCCGTTTACCGGATACCTGTTCCGCCTTTCTCCCTTACG
GGAAGTGTGGCGCTTTCTCATAGCTCACACACTGGTATCTCGGCTCGGTGTAGGTCGTTCGCTCCAAGCT
GGGCTGTAAGCAAGAACTCCCCGTTCAGCCCGACTGCTGCGCCTTATCCGGTAACTGTTCACTTGAGTCC
AACCCGGAAAAGCACGGTAAAACGCCACTGGCAGCAGCCATTGGTAACTGGGAGTTCGCAGAGGATTTGT
TTAGCTAAACACGCGGTTGCTCTTGAAGTGTGCGCCAAAGTCCGGCTACACTGGAAGGACAGATTTGGTT
GCTGTGCTCTGCGAAAGCCAGTTACCACGGTTAAGCAGTTCCCCAACTGACTTAACCTTCGATCAAACCA
CCTCCCCAGGTGGTTTTTTCGAAGGTTAAGTCAGTTGGGGAACTGCTTAACCTTCGATCAAACCACCTCC
CCAGGTGGTTTTTTCGTTTACAGGGCAAAAGATTACGCGCAGAAAAAAAGGATCTCAAGAAGATCCTTTG
ATCTTTTCTACTGAACCGCTCTAGATTTCAGTGCAATTTATCTCTTCAAATGTAGCACCTGAAGTCAGCC
CCATACGATATAAGTTGTAATTCTCATGTTAGTCATGCCCCGCGCCCACCGGAAGGAGCTGACTGGGTTG
AAGGCTCTCAAGGGCATCAGTATATTTTAGATGAAGATTATTTCTTAATCTAGACATGAGCGGATACATA
TTTGAATGTATTTAGAAAAATAAACAAATAGGGGTTCCGCGCACATTTCCCCGAAAAGTGCCACCTGCAT
CGATTTATTATGACAACTTGACGGCTACATCATTCACTTTTTCTTCACAACCGGCACGGAACTCGCTCGG
GCTGGCCCCGGTGCATTTTTTAAATACCCGCGAGAAGTAGAGTTGATCGTCAAAACCAACATTGCGACCG
ACGGTGGCGATAGGCATCCGGGTGGTGCTCAAAAGCAGCTTCGCCTGGCTGATACGTTGGTCCTCGCGCC
AGCTTAAGACGCTAATCCCTAACTGCTGGCGGAAAAGATGTGACAGACGCGACGGCGACAAGCAAACATG
CTGTGCGACGCTGGCGATATCAAAATTGCTGTCTGCCAGGTGATCGCTGATGTACTGACAAGCCTCGCGT
ACCCGATTATCCATCGGTGGATGGAGCGACTCGTTAATCGCTTCCATGCGCCGCAGTAACAATTGCTCAA
GCAGATTTATCGCCAGCAGCTCCGAATAGCGCCCTTCCCCTTGCCCGGCGTTAATGATTTGCCCAAACAG
GTCGCTGAAATGCGGCTGGTGCGCTTCATCCGGGCGAAAGAACCCCGTATTGGCAAATATTGACGGCCAG
TTAAGCCATTCATGCCAGTAGGCGCGCGGACGAAAGTAAACCCACTGGTGATACCATTCGCGAGCCTCCG
GATGACGACCGTAGTGATGAATCTCTCCTGGCGGGAACAGCAAAATATCACCCGGTCGGCAAACAAATTC
TCGTCCCTGATTTTTCACCACCCCCTGACCGCGAATGGTGAGATTGAGAATATAACCTTTCATTCCCAGC
GGTCGGTCGATAAAAAAATCGAGATAACCGTTGGCCTCAATCGGCGTTAAACCCGCCACCAGATGGGCAT
TAAACGAGTATCCCGGCAGCAGGGGATCATTTTGCGCTTCAGCCATACTTTTCATACTCCCGCCATTCAG
AGAAGAAACCAATTGTCCATATTGCATCAGACATTGCCGTCACTGCGTCTTTTACTGGCTCTTCTCGCTA
ACCAAACCGGTAACCCCGCTTATTAAAAGCATTCTGTAACAAAGCGGGACCAAAGCCATGACAAAAACGC
GTAACAAAAGTGTCTATAATCACGGCAGAAAAGTCCACATTGATTATTTGCACGGCGTCACACTTTGCTA
TGCCATAGCATTTTTATCCATAAGATTAGCGGATCCTACCTGACGCTTTTTATCGCAACTCTCTACTGTT
TCTCCATACCCGTTTTTTTGGGAATTCGAGCTCTAAAGGAGATATACCATGGGTGAACTGCCGAGTAGGT
AGCTGATAACGAGACCTCTGGTCTCGTGAACTGCCGAGTAGGTAGCTGATAACGGATCCGAATTCGAGCT
CGGCGCGCCTGCAGGTCGACAAGCTTGCGGCCGCATATTGCATCAGACATTGCCGTCACTGCGTCTTTTA
CTGGCTCTTCTCGCTAACCAAACCGGTAACCCCGCTTATTAAAAGCATTCTGTAACAAAGCGGGACCAAA
GCCATGACAAAAACGCGTAACAAAAGTGTCTATAATCACGGCAGAAAAGTCCACATTGATTATTTGCACG
GCGTCACACTTTGCTATGCCATAGCATTTTTATCCATAAGATTAGCGGATCCTACCTGACGCTTTTTATC
GCAACTCTCTACTGTTTCTCCATACCCGTTTTTTTGGGAATTCGAGCTCTAAAGGAGATATACATATGTT
TTTGCAAAGACCTAAACCTTACAGCGATGAAAGTTTAGAAAGTTTCTTTATCCGAGTGGCTAACAAAAAT
GGCTACGGTGATGTCCATCGCTTCCTAGAAGCCACTAAACGATTCCTTCAAGACATTGACCATAATGGCT
ATCAAACCTTTCCGACTGATATAACTCGGATAAACCCATACTCAGCTAAAAACAGTTCCAGCGCACGAAC
TGCGTCATTCCTGAAACTTGCACAATTGACATTTAATGAACCGCCAGAGCTACTTGGGTTGGCAATTAAC
AGAACAAACATGAAATACTCGCCGTCAACTAGCGCGGTTGTTAGAGGTGCAGAAGTCTTTCCTCGCAGTT
TACTACGGACGCACTCCATCCCCTGCTGTCCTTTGTGTCTGCGAGAAAATGGCTACGCCTCCTACCTTTG
GCACTTTCAGGGGTACGAATACTGCCACAGCCATAACGTACCTTTAATTACCACTTGTAGCTGTGGTAAG
GAGTTTGACTACCGAGTATCTGGGTTAAAGGGCATTTGCTGCAAATGCAAGGAGCCTATCACCTTAACCA
GCAGGGAGAACGGTCATGAGGCAGCGTGTACTGTTTCAAACTGGCTTGCTGGCCATGAATCTAAACCTCT
GCCAAATCTTCCTAAAAGCTACCGATGGGGTTTAGTTCATTGGTGGATGGGTATTAAAGATAGCGAGTTC
GATCACTTTTCGTTCGTTCAATTTTTCTCAAACTGGCCAAGGTCATTCCACTCGATAATCGAAGATGAAG
TAGAGTTCAACCTTGAGCATGCTGTTGTCAGCACGTCTGAATTACGACTAAAAGATCTTCTTGGTCGATT
GTTTTTCGGTTCAATTCGGTTACCTGAGCGGAATCTTCAACACAATATCATCCTTGGTGAGCTTCTCTGC
TATTTAGAAAATCGTTTATGGCAAGACAAGGGATTAATCGCCAACCTCAAAATGAACGCGTTAGAGGCGA
CTGTAATGTTAAATTGTAGCCTCGATCAGATTGCATCAATGGTTGAACAACGCATCTTGAAGCCAAATCG
AAAAAGCAAGCCCAACAGCCCTCTTGATGTTACCGATTATCTATTTCATTTCGGCGATATTTTCTGTCTT
TGGTTAGCTGAGTTCCAAAGCGATGAGTTTAACCGTTCGTTTTATGTGTCGAGGTGGTAAATGCAAACTC
TGAAAGAACTAATCGCATCCAATCCTGACGACTTAACAACTGAACTTAAGAGAGCATTTCGTCCACTCAC
ACCGCATATTGCAATTGATGGTAATGAACTTGACGCACTGACGATATTAGTCAATTTAACCGATAAGACT
GATGATCAGAAAGACCTGCTCGATCGAGCCAAATGCAAGCAAAAACTTCGAGATGAAAAATGGTGGGCTA
GCTGCATAAATTGCGTTAATTACAGACAAAGCCATAACCCAAAATTCCCGGATATACGTTCTGAAGGCGT
GATTCGAACCCAAGCCCTGGGTGAATTACCGAGTTTCCTACTCTCGTCCTCAAAAATCCCACCATACCAT
TGGTCATATAGCCATGATTCAAAATACGTCAACAAAAGCGCATTCCTCACCAATGAGTTTTGTTGGGATG
GTGAGATCTCATGTTTGGGTGAGCTTCTTAAAGATGCAGATCACCCACTTTGGAATACTTTGAAAAAGTT
AGGTTGTTCTCAAAAAACTTGCAAAGCAATGGCAAAACAACTAGCTGATATTACTCTCACGACTATCAAT
GTCACACTCGCACCAAATTACCTGACTCAAATATCTCTCCCCGATAGTGATACATCCTACATTTCACTCT
CTCCTGTTGCATCGCTATCGATGCAAAGCCACTTTCATCAGAGGCTCCAAGATGAAAATCGGCATAGCGC
GATAACGCGGTTTAGCCGAACTACCAACATGGGGGTCACTGCGATGACATGTGGCGGCGCATTTAGAATG
TTAAAGTCTGGCGCTAAGTTTTCCAGCCCCCCTCATCACCGATTAAACAGTAAACGAAGTTGGTTGACGT
CAGAGCATGTTCAGTCATTAAAACAGTACCAGCGCCTCAACAAAAGCCTCATACCTGAAAACTCTCGGAT
TGCACTCCGTAGAAAATACAAAATCGAGCTTCAAAATATGGTCAGATCTTGGTTTGCAATGCAAGACCAT
ACCCTTGATTCGAACATACTTATCCAACATTTGAATCATGACCTATCTTACTTAGGAGCCACAAAACGTT
TTGCATACGATCCAGCGATGACCAAGCTCTTTACTGAGCTTTTGAAACGAGAGTTATCAAATTCAATCAA
TAATGGTGAGCAACACACTAATGGATCGTTTTTAGTCCTACCGAATATCAGGGTTTGTGGCGCAACAGCT
TTAAGCTCCCCGGTAACGGTGGGGATTCCATCACTTACAGCTTTCTTTGGCTTCGTTCACGCATTTGAAC
GGAATATAAATCGCACCACCTCATCGTTTCGTGTTGAATCCTTTGCGATATGCGTCCATCAACTACATGT
CGAGAAGCGAGGTTTGACAGCAGAGTTTGTGGAAAAAGGCGACGGGACTATATCCGCTCCCGCGACCCGG
GATGACTGGCAGTGTGATGTCGTATTTAGCCTTATTTTGAACACCAACTTTGCTCAACATATTGACCAAG
ATACGTTAGTTACATCACTACCAAAGCGATTGGCTCGGGGTTCAGCAAAAATTGCGATTGATGACTTTAA
ACATATCAACTCATTCTCGACATTAGAAACAGCGATCGAATCTCTGCCAATAGAAGCTGGTAGGTGGTTA
TCACTTTACGCACAGTCAAACAATAATCTAAGTGATCTATTAGCAGCCATGACAGAGGACCATCAGCTCA
TGGCAAGCTGCGTCGGTTACCACTTGTTAGAAGAGCCCAAAGATAAACCAAACTCCCTCAGAGGTTACAA
ACACGCTATCGCCGAGTGCATCATTGGACTCATTAACTCAATCACCTTTAGCTCAGAGACTGATCCCAAC
ACAATCTTTTGGTCGCTAAAGAACTATCAAAACTACCTAGTGGTACAGCCAAGGAGTATCAACGATGAAA
CTACCGACAAATCTAGCCTATGAGCGCTCTATCGACCCATCAGATGTCTGTTTTTTTGTCGTCTGGCCCG
ATGATAGAAAAACACCTTTAACCTACAATTCTCGTACTCTGCTCGGGCAAATGGAAGCGGCATCATTAGC
CTATGATGTCTCAGGTCAACCAATAAAAAGTGCCACCGCTGAGGCGTTAGCTCAAGGGAACCCTCATCAA
GTTGATTTCTGCCACGTTCCATACGGTGCGAGTCATATTGAATGCAGTTTCTCCGTCTCGTTTTCTTCTG
AACTACGTCAACCATATAAGTGTAACTCAAGCAAAGTTAAACAAACGCTAGTGCAATTAGTCGAGCTCTA
CGAAACGAAAATCGGCTGGACTGAGCTAGCAACCCGATATTTGATGAACATTTGCAACGGTAAATGGCTG
TGGAAAAATACCCGTAAAGCCTATTGCTGGAACATTGTACTTACACCTTGGCCTTGGAACGGGGAAAAGG
TTGGATTTGAAGATATTCGTACTAACTACACCTCACGGCAAGACTTTAAAAATAATAAAAATTGGTCTGC
TATAGTTGAAATGATCAAAACCGCATTTTCTAGTACTGATGGGCTGGCGATATTTGAAGTCAGGGCCACC
TTGCACTTGCCAACGAATGCTATGGTGCGGCCAAGCCAAGTTTTCACAGAAAAAGAAAGTGGCAGTAAAA
GTAAATCTAAAACTCAAAACAGTCGAGTTTTTCAGAGTACAACTATTGATGGTGAACGATCGCCAATACT
AGGGGCCTTTAAAACGGGAGCAGCTATTGCAACCATTGACGACTGGTATCCTGAAGCCACTGAGCCACTA
AGGGTCGGACGGTTTGGGGTTCATCGCGAAGATGTCACTTGCTACCGTCATCCGTCTACCGGAAAAGATT
TTTTCTCGATATTACAACAAGCAGAGCACTATATTGAAGTGTTGAGCGCCAACAAAACTCCCGCTCAAGA
AACTATCAACGACATGCACTTTTTAATGGCTAACCTGATTAAGGGTGGGATGTTCCAGCATAAAGGAGAC
TGACTGTGAAATGGTATTATAAGACAATCACCTTTCTGCCAGAGTTGTGCAACAACGAGTCACTGGCTGC
AAAGTGTCTCCGCGTTCTGCATGGATTTAACTATCAGTATGAGACACGAAATATCGGCGTTTCATTTCCG
CTTTGGTGTGATGCAACGGTTGGAAAAAAGATTTCATTTGTCAGCAAGAACAAGATAGAACTCGACTTAC
TACTTAAACAACACTATTTCGTCCAAATGGAACAACTTCAATACTTTCATATATCCAACACTGTTCTCGT
CCCAGAAGATTGTACATACGTTTCCTTTAGACGCTGTCAATCTATAGATAAGCTCACAGCAGCAGGGCTG
GCAAGGAAAATCAGACGCCTGGAGAAACGTGCTCTATCTAGAGGCGAGCAATTTGACCCATCATCTTTTG
CTCAAAAAGAGCATACTGCAATAGCGCACTACCACTCACTTGGGGAGTCCAGCAAACAGACGAACCGCAA
CTTTCGACTCAATATCAGGATGCTCTCGGAGCAACCCCGTGAGGGGAACTCGATTTTTAGTAGC
Features (pLannotate 1.2.2; 11 found; start..end, strand, type, name):
     56..73      +  CDS            SET1 (fragment): solubility-enhancement tag derived from T7 phage gene 10B
     81..128     +  terminator     T7 terminator: transcription terminator for bacteriophage T7 RNA polymerase
    299..1090    -  CDS            SmR: aminoglycoside adenylyltransferase (Murphy, 1985); aadA; confers resistance to spectinomycin and streptomycin
   1091..1182    -  promoter       AmpR promoter: bla
   1230..1911    -  rep_origin     CloDF13 ori (fragment): Plasmids containing the CloDF13 (CDF) origin of replication can be propagated in E. coli cells that contain additional plasmids with compatible origins.
   1936..2033    -  rep_origin     CloDF13 ori (fragment): Plasmids containing the CloDF13 (CDF) origin of replication can be propagated in E. coli cells that contain additional plasmids with compatible origins.
   2130..2188    -  CDS            TcR (fragment): tetracycline efflux protein; tet; confers resistance to tetracycline
   2225..2281    -  promoter       AmpR promoter (fragment): bla
   2321..3196    -  CDS            araC: ARAC_ECOLI - Experimental evidence at protein level: Swiss-Prot protein existence level 1. Transcription factor that regulates the expression of several genes involved in the transport and metabolism of L-arabinose (PubMed:4362626, PubMed:328165, PubMed:6251457, PubMed:2962192, PubMed:6319708, PubMed:2231717, PubMed:1447222). Functions both as a positive and a negative regulator (PubMed:328165, PubMed:6251457). In the presence of arabinose, activates the expression of the araBAD, araE, araFGH and araJ promoters (PubMed:4362626, PubMed:328165, PubMed:6251457, PubMed:2962192, PubMed:6319708, Pub
   3223..3507    +  promoter       araBAD promoter: araBAD; promoter of the L-arabinose operon of E. coli; the araC regulatory gene is transcribed in the opposite direction (Guzman et al., 1995)
   3778..3943    +  promoter       araBAD promoter: araBAD; promoter of the L-arabinose operon of E. coli; the araC regulatory gene is transcribed in the opposite direction (Guzman et al., 1995)
