[The description below was written by a language model from this plasmid's Addgene catalogue record and pLannotate feature annotations shown in this document.]
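Description:
pAraQCas-BsaI is a bacterial expression plasmid built on the pCDFDuet-1 backbone and assembled by Gibson cloning. It supplies the RNA-guided targeting module of a Vibrio cholerae CRISPR-associated transposase system. It replicates from the CloDF13 (CDF) origin, which is compatible with other common origin classes, so it can coexist in E. coli with additional plasmids. Selection is through the aadA (SmR) aminoglycoside adenylyltransferase gene, driven by a bla-type promoter, which confers streptomycin and spectinomycin resistance. The record lists it as high copy.

According to the catalogue fields, the payload comprises VchTniQ, VchCas8, VchCas7 and VchCas6 together with a CRISPR array designated "BsaI". The name suggests a BsaI-based site for inserting a chosen spacer, though the record does not spell this out. In such systems, Cas8, Cas7 and Cas6 form a Cascade-like complex with the crRNA, and TniQ links that complex to the transposition machinery. The core transposase proteins are not listed here and would presumably be provided elsewhere.

The automated feature table does not annotate these coding sequences or the array. The unannotated region downstream of the promoters, which makes up roughly half of the 8,674 nt sequence, presumably contains them. The table does show an araC regulator gene divergently oriented to an araBAD promoter, plus a second, shorter araBAD promoter match downstream. This indicates arabinose-inducible expression, consistent with the "Ara" in the name, although what each promoter copy drives is not stated. A T7 terminator remains from the Duet backbone, and short fragment hits to TcR, SET1 and a partial AmpR promoter appear to be remnants rather than functional parts. The associated work concerns multicopy chromosomal integration using CRISPR-associated transposases.
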