Addgene plasmid #170633: pAraQCas-BsaI
Purpose: Expression of CRISPR-associated transposases
Depositing lab: Sheng Yang. Depositing organization: CAS Center for Excellence in Molecular Plant Sciences ("CEMPS"). Publication: Programming Cells by Multicopy Chromosomal Integration Using CRISPR-Associated Transposases. Zhang Y, Yang J, Yang S, Zhang J, Chen J, Tao R, Jiang Y, Yang J, Yang S. CRISPR J. 2021 Jun;4(3):350-359. doi: 10.1089/crispr.2021.0018. PubMed 34152213.
Backbone
  Vector backbone: pCDFDuet-1
  Vector type: Bacterial Expression
Growth in bacteria
  Bacterial resistance: Streptomycin, 50 μg/mL
  Growth temperature: 37°C
  Growth strain: DH5alpha
  Copy number: High Copy
Gene/Insert
  Gene/Insert name: VchTniQ, VchCas8, VchCas7, VchCas6, CRISPR(BsaI)
  Species: Vibrio cholera
  Cloning method: Gibson Cloning
Terms and licenses: Academic/Nonprofit Terms; Industry Terms: Not Available to Industry
How to cite: pAraQCas-BsaI was a gift from Sheng Yang (Addgene plasmid # 170633 ; http://n2t.net/addgene:170633 ; RRID:Addgene_170633)
